Addgene plasmid #133608: GWF243
Purpose: NS3a-CAAX-(IRES)-EGFP-DNCR2-TIAM-P2a-BFP-GNCR1-LARG
Depositing lab: Dustin Maly. Depositing organization: University of Washington. Publication: Multi-input chemical control of protein dimerization for programming graded cellular responses. Foight GW, Wang Z, Wei CT, Jr Greisen P, Warner KM, Cunningham-Bryant D, Park K, Brunette TJ, Sheffler W, Baker D, Maly DJ. Nat Biotechnol. 2019 Sep 9. pii: 10.1038/s41587-019-0242-8. doi: 10.1038/s41587-019-0242-8. PubMed 31501561.
Backbone
  Vector backbone: PB510B
  Backbone manufacturer: System Biosciences
  Vector type: Mammalian Expression
  Selectable markers: Puromycin
Growth in bacteria
  Bacterial resistance: Ampicillin, 100 μg/mL
  Growth temperature: 37°C
  Growth strain: DH5alpha
  Copy number: Unknown
Gene/Insert
  Gene/Insert name: NS3a-CAAX, EGFP-DNCR2-TIAM, BFP-GNCR1-LARG
Terms and licenses: Academic/Nonprofit Terms; Industry Terms: Not Available to Industry
How to cite: GWF243 was a gift from Dustin Maly (Addgene plasmid # 133608 ; http://n2t.net/addgene:133608 ; RRID:Addgene_133608)
