[The description below was written by a language model from this plasmid's Addgene catalogue record and pLannotate feature annotations shown in this document.]
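Description:
GWF243 is a 12.2 kb mammalian expression plasmid built on the PB510B backbone from System Biosciences. It is propagated in E. coli through a high-copy ColE1/pUC-type origin with ampicillin resistance, and it also carries an f1 origin and remnants of the lac region. For selection in mammalian cells, an EF-1α core promoter joined to a truncated HTLV-1 5' LTR segment drives the puromycin N-acetyltransferase gene, followed by a WPRE fragment and an SV40 polyadenylation signal. PB510B belongs to a commercial piggyBac transposon vector series, but no transposon terminal repeats are annotated in either feature table, so the record itself does not document them. The two tables (repository sequencing result and depositor sequence) list identical features and differ only in their start coordinate.

The payload is a single CMV enhancer/promoter-driven transcript encoding three proteins. The first open reading frame is NS3a-CAAX. Its annotated hepatitis C virus polyprotein fragment corresponds to the NS3a protease domain, and the CAAX motif is a prenylation signal that anchors proteins at the membrane. An EMCV IRES then directs translation of EGFP-DNCR2-TIAM, which is separated by a P2A peptide from BFP-GNCR1-LARG. The DNCR2, GNCR1 and P2A segments are named in the catalogue entry but are not annotated, and fall in gaps between the fluorescent proteins and the exchange-factor fragments. TIAM1 is a guanine nucleotide exchange factor acting mainly on RAC1 and CDC42, and LARG (ARHGEF12) acts on RhoA. The associated publication concerns multi-input chemical control of protein dimerization. The design therefore suggests recruiting either green- or blue-tagged exchange-factor fragment to membrane-anchored NS3a, which would allow two Rho-family pathways to be switched in the same cell. The record does not state which compounds are used.
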