Features (pLannotate 1.2.2; 25 found; start..end, strand, type, name):
      1..105     -  promoter       AmpR promoter: bla
    158..586     -  rep_origin     f1 ori (sequence partly withheld): f1 bacteriophage origin of replication; arrow indicates direction of (+) strand synthesis
    591..746     -  CDS            lacZα (fragment): LacZα fragment of β-galactosidase; lacZ fragment
    748..867     +  CDS            B (fragment): PORTL_LAMBD - Experimental evidence at protein level: Swiss-Prot protein existence level 1. Forms the portal vertex of the capsid (PubMed:6228056, PubMed:6232391). This portal plays critical roles in head assembly, genome packaging, neck/tail attachment, and genome ejection (Probable). The portal protein multimerizes as a single ring-shaped homododecamer arranged around a central channel (PubMed:6232391). Binds to the terminase subunits to form the packaging machine (PubMed:7799432). From Escherichia phage lambda (Bacteriophage lambda).
   1363..1439    +  enhancer       CMV enhancer (fragment): human cytomegalovirus immediate early enhancer
   1440..1643    +  promoter       CMV promoter: human cytomegalovirus (CMV) immediate early promoter
   1822..2358    +  CDS            POLG_HCV1 (fragment): Experimental evidence at protein level: Swiss-Prot protein existence level 1. [RNA-directed RNA polymerase]: RNA-dependent RNA polymerase that performs primer-template recognition and RNA synthesis during viral replication. From Hepatitis C virus genotype 1a (isolate 1) (HCV).
   2463..3048    +  misc_feature   IRES2: internal ribosome entry site (IRES) of the encephalomyocarditis virus (EMCV)
   3064..3780    +  CDS            EGFP: EGFP is a basic (constitutively fluorescent) green fluorescent protein published in 1996, derived from Aequorea victoria. It is reported to be a rapidly-maturing weak dimer with moderate acid sensitivity.
   4579..5202    +  CDS            TIAM1 (fragment): TIAM1_HUMAN - Experimental evidence at protein level: Swiss-Prot protein existence level 1. Guanyl-nucleotide exchange factor that activates RHO-like proteins and connects extracellular signals to cytoskeletal activities. Activates RAC1, CDC42, and to a lesser extent RHOA and their downstream signaling to regulate processes like cell adhesion and cell migration. From Homo sapiens (Human).
   5269..5964    +  CDS            TagBFP: TagBFP is a basic (constitutively fluorescent) blue fluorescent protein published in 2008, derived from Entacmaea quadricolor. It is reported to be a very rapidly-maturing monomer with very low acid sensitivity.
   6844..7506    +  CDS            ARHGEF12 (fragment): ARHGC_HUMAN - Also known as KIAA0382, LARG. Experimental evidence at protein level: Swiss-Prot protein existence level 1. May play a role in the regulation of RhoA GTPase by guanine nucleotide-binding alpha-12 (GNA12) and alpha-13 (GNA13). Acts as guanine nucleotide exchange factor (GEF) for RhoA GTPase and may act as GTPase-activating protein (GAP) for GNA12 and GNA13. From Homo sapiens (Human).
   7557..7768    +  promoter       EF-1α core promoter: core promoter for human elongation factor EF-1α
   7781..8049    +  LTR            5' LTR (truncated): truncated 5' long terminal repeat (LTR) from human T-cell leukemia virus (HTLV) type 1
   8076..8675    +  CDS            PuroR: puromycin N-acetyltransferase; pac from Streptomyces alboniger; confers resistance to puromycin
   8682..8788    +  misc_feature   WPRE (fragment): woodchuck hepatitis virus posttranscriptional regulatory element
   8797..8918    +  polyA_signal   SV40 poly(A) signal: SV40 polyadenylation signal
   8936..9028    +  ncRNA          G-CSF SLDE: Accession: RF00183 - G-CSF factor stem-loop destabilising element (SLDE)
   9725..10192   +  CDS            B (fragment): PORTL_LAMBD - Experimental evidence at protein level: Swiss-Prot protein existence level 1. Forms the portal vertex of the capsid (PubMed:6228056, PubMed:6232391). This portal plays critical roles in head assembly, genome packaging, neck/tail attachment, and genome ejection (Probable). The portal protein multimerizes as a single ring-shaped homododecamer arranged around a central channel (PubMed:6232391). Binds to the terminase subunits to form the packaging machine (PubMed:7799432). From Escherichia phage lambda (Bacteriophage lambda).
  10228..10250   -  protein_bind   lac operator (fragment): The lac repressor binds to the lac operator to inhibit transcription in E. coli. This inhibition can be relieved by adding lactose or isopropyl-β-D-thiogalactopyranoside (IPTG). lac repressor encoded by lacI
  10254..10284   -  promoter       lac promoter: promoter for the E. coli lac operon
  10299..10320   -  protein_bind   CAP binding site: CAP binding activates transcription in the presence of cAMP. E. coli catabolite activator protein
  10333..10425   -  CDS            lacI (fragment): lac repressor; lacI; The lac repressor binds to the lac operator to inhibit transcription in E. coli. This inhibition can be relieved by adding lactose or isopropyl-β-D-thiogalactopyranoside (IPTG).
  10608..11196   -  rep_origin     ori: high-copy-number ColE1/pMB1/pBR322/pUC origin of replication
  11367..12227   -  CDS            AmpR: β-lactamase; bla; confers resistance to ampicillin, carbenicillin, and related antibiotics
>Addgene plasmid #133608 | GWF243 | depositor full sequence | sequence record 256767 | GWF243 sequence 12227 bps
ACTCTTCCTTTTTCAATATTATTGAAGCATTTATCAGGGTTATTGTCTCATGAGCGGATACATATTTGAA
TGTATTTAGAAAAATAAACAAATAGGGGTTCCGCGCACATTTCCCCGAAAAGTGCCACCTAAATTGTAAG
CGTTAATATTTTGTTAAAATTCGCGTTAAATTTTTGTTAAATCAGCTCATTTTTTAACCAATAGGCCGAA
ATCGGCAAAATCCCTTATAAATCAAAAGAATAGACCGAGATAGGGT
[37 nt withheld, positions 257-293]
AAAGAACGTGGACTCCAACGTCAAAGG
[49 nt withheld, positions 321-369]
T
[91 nt withheld, positions 371-461]
G
[124 nt withheld, positions 463-586]
CCCATTCGCCATTCAGGCTGCGCAACTGTTGGGAAGGGCGATCGGTGCGGGCCTCTTCGCTATTACGCCA
GCTGGCGAAAGGGGGATGTGCTGCAAGGCGATTAAGTTGGGTAACGCCAGGGTTTTCCCAGTCACGACGT
TGTAAAACGACGGCCAGTGAGCGCGCCTCGTTCATTCACGTTTTTGAACCCGTGGAGGACGGGCAGACTC
GCGGTGCAAATGTGTTTTACAGCGTGATGGAGCAGATGAAGATGCTCGACACGCTGCAGAACACGCAGCT
AGATTAACCCTAGAAAGATAATCATATTGTGACGTACGTTAAAGATAATCATGTGTAAAATTGACGCATG
TGTTTTATCGGTCTGTATATCGAGGTTTATTTATTAATTTGAATAGATATTAAGTTTTATTATATTTACA
CTTACATACTAATAATAAATTCAACAAACAATTTATTTATGTTTATTTATTTATTAAAAAAAACAAAAAC
TCAAAATTTCTTCTATAAAGTAACAAAACTTTTATGAGGGACAGCCCCCCCCCAAAGCCCCCAGGGATGT
AATTACGTCCCTCCCCCGCTAGGGGGCAGCAGCGAGCCGCCCGGGGCTCCGCTCCGGTCCGGCGCTCCCC
CCGCATCCCCGAGCCGGCAGCGTGCGGGGACAGCCCGGGCACGGGGAAGGTGGCACGGGATCGCTTTCCT
CTGAACGCTTCTCGCTGCTCTTTGAGCCTGCAGACACCTGGGGGGATACGGGGAAAAGGCCTCCACGGCC
ACTAGTATTATGCCCAGTACATGACCTTATGGGACTTTCCTACTTGGCAGTACATCTACGTATTAGTCAT
CGCTATTACCATGGTGATGCGGTTTTGGCAGTACATCAATGGGCGTGGATAGCGGTTTGACTCACGGGGA
TTTCCAAGTCTCCACCCCATTGACGTCAATGGGAGTTTGTTTTGGCACCAAAATCAACGGGACTTTCCAA
AATGTCGTAACAACTCCGCCCCATTGACGCAAATGGGCGGTAGGCGTGTACGGTGGGAGGTTTATATAAG
CAGAGCTCGTTTAGTGAACCGTCAGATCGCCTGGAGACGCCATCCACGCTGTTTTGACCTCCATAGAAGA
TTCTAGAGCTAGCGAATTCGCCACCATGGAGCAAAAGCTGATTAGCGAAGAAGACCTGGGTGGCAAGAAG
AAGGGAAGTGTAGTCATCGTGGGTAGGATTAATTTGAGTGGGGATACGGCATACGCACAACAAACTCGGG
GGGAAGAAGGATGTCAAGAGACCTCTCAAACGGGTAGGGATAAGAATCAGGTGGAAGGAGAGGTTCAAAT
CGTTTCCACGGCGACGCAAACATTTCTTGCGACCTCCATTAATGGAGTGCTTTGGACAGTATATCATGGA
GCGGGGACCAGAACTATAGCCTCCCCGAAAGGGCCAGTCACGCAAATGTATACAAACGTGGATAAAGATC
TCGTAGGGTGGCAAGCACCTCAAGGCTCACGAAGTCTGACTCCATGTACGTGTGGATCCTCCGATCTGTA
TCTCGTCACACGCCATGCAGATGTAATCCCGGTAAGGCGAAGAGGAGATTCAAGAGGAAGTTTGCTGTCC
CCAAGACCTATTTCCTACCTCAAGGGATCAGCAGGAGGACCCTTGCTGTGTCCCGCCGGGCACGCAGTGG
GTATATTCCGCGCTGCTGTCAGCACAAGGGGCGTAGCTAAGGCGGTCGATTTTATTCCTGTTGAGTCACT
TGAAACCACGATGCGATCTCCATCCGCAGGAGGGAGTGCTGGAGGAGAGAAAATGTCCAAGGATGGTAAG
AAAAAGAAGAAGAAGTCAAAAACCAAGTGTGTTATCATGTGAATTTAAATAATTCGCCCCTCTCCCTCCC
CCCCCCCTAACGTTACTGGCCGAAGCCGCTTGGAATAAGGCCGGTGTGCGTTTGTCTATATGTTATTTTC
CACCATATTGCCGTCTTTTGGCAATGTGAGGGCCCGGAAACCTGGCCCTGTCTTCTTGACGAGCATTCCT
AGGGGTCTTTCCCCTCTCGCCAAAGGAATGCAAGGTCTGTTGAATGTCGTGAAGGAAGCAGTTCCTCTGG
AAGCTTCTTGAAGACAAACAACGTCTGTAGCGACCCTTTGCAGGCAGCGGAACCCCCCACCTGGCGACAG
GTGCCTCTGCGGCCAAAAGCCACGTGTATAAGATACACCTGCAAAGGCGGCACAACCCCAGTGCCACGTT
GTGAGTTGGATAGTTGTGGAAAGAGTCAAATGGCTCTCCTCAAGCGTATTCAACAAGGGGCTGAAGGATG
CCCAGAAGGTACCCCATTGTATGGGATCTGATCTGGGGCCTCGGTGCACATGCTTTACGTGTGTTTAGTC
GAGGTTAAAAAACGTCTAGGCCCCCCGAACCACGGGGACGTGGTTTTCCTTTGAAAAACACGATGATAAT
ATGGCCACAACCGGATCCGGAGCTACCATGGTGAGCAAGGGCGAGGAGCTGTTCACCGGGGTGGTGCCCA
TCCTGGTCGAGCTGGACGGCGACGTAAACGGCCACAAGTTCAGCGTGTCCGGCGAGGGCGAGGGCGATGC
CACCTACGGCAAGCTGACCCTGAAGTTCATCTGCACCACCGGCAAGCTGCCCGTGCCCTGGCCCACCCTC
GTGACCACCCTGACCTACGGCGTGCAGTGCTTCAGCCGCTACCCCGACCACATGAAGCAGCACGACTTCT
TCAAGTCCGCCATGCCCGAAGGCTACGTCCAGGAGCGCACCATCTTCTTCAAGGACGACGGCAACTACAA
GACCCGCGCCGAGGTGAAGTTCGAGGGCGACACCCTGGTGAACCGCATCGAGCTGAAGGGCATCGACTTC
AAGGAGGACGGCAACATCCTGGGGCACAAGCTGGAGTACAACTACAACAGCCACAACGTCTATATCATGG
CCGACAAGCAGAAGAACGGCATCAAGGTGAACTTCAAGATCCGCCACAACATCGAGGACGGCAGCGTGCA
GCTCGCCGACCACTACCAGCAGAACACCCCCATCGGCGACGGCCCCGTGCTGCTGCCCGACAACCACTAC
CTGAGCACCCAGTCCGCCCTGAGCAAAGACCCCAACGAGAAGCGCGATCACATGGTCCTGCTGGAGTTCG
TGACCGCCGCCGGGATCACTCTCGGCATGGACGAGCTGTACAAGAGTGGCAGTGGCGAGCAAAAATTGAT
CTCAGAGGAGGATCTGGGTTCCGGGTCTTCCGACGAAGAAGAAGCGCGCGAGCTGATCGAGCGTGCGAAG
GAGGCTGCGGAACGCGCGCAAGAAGCTGCTGAGCGTACCGGTGATCCGCGCGTGCGTGAACTCGCTCGTG
AGCTGAAACGCCTGGCTCAGGAAGCTGCTGAAGAAGTGAAGCGTGACCCGTCTTCCTCCGATGTGAACGA
AGCGCTCAAACTCATCGTGGAAGCTATCGAGGCGGCTGTGGACGCGCTCGAAGCGGCTGAACGCACCGGC
GACCCGGAGGTTCGTGAGCTGGCGCGTGAGCTCGTGCGCCTCGCGGTTGAGGCTGCGGAGGAGGTGCAAC
GTAACCCATCCTCCTCTGACGTGAATGAGGCTCTCCACAGCATAGTTTACGCTATTGAAGCTGCCATTTT
TGCATTGGAAGCTGCCGAAAGGACTGGTGACCCGGAAGTGAGAGAACTCGCCCGAGAGCTTGTAAGACTG
GCGGTTGAGGCGGCTGAAGAAGTCCAGCGAAATCCGTCCAGCCGGAATGTCGAGCACGCACTGATGAGGA
TTGTGTTGGCCATTTACCTGGCAGAAGAAAATCTCCGCGAAGCTGAGGAGTCTGGCGATCCGGAAAAACG
TGAAAAGGCTCGCGAACGTGTTCGTGAGGCGGTGGAACGTGCGGAAGAGGTTCAGCGTGATCCATCCGGT
TGGCTGAATCATAGTGCTGGTGGTAGTGCAGGAGGCTCGGCCGGTGGAAGTGCAGGAGGGAGTGGCGCTA
GCAGACAACTCTCGGATGCAGATAAGCTGCGCAAGGTGATCTGCGAGCTCCTGGAGACGGAGCGCACCTA
CGTGAAGGATTTAAACTGTCTTATGGAGAGATACCTAAAGCCTCTTCAAAAAGAAACTTTTCTCACCCAG
GATGAGCTTGACGTGCTTTTTGGAAATTTAACGGAAATGGTAGAGTTTCAAGTAGAATTCCTTAAAACTC
TAGAAGATGGAGTGAGACTGGTACCTGATTTGGAAAAGCTTGAGAAGGTTGATCAATTTAAGAAAGTGCT
GTTCTCTCTGGGGGGATCATTCCTGTATTATGCTGACCGCTTCAAGCTCTACAGTGCCTTCTGCGCCAGC
CACACAAAAGTTCCCAAGGTCCTGGTGAAAGCCAAGACAGACACGGCTTTCAAGGCATTCTTGGATGCCC
AGAACCCGAAGCAGCAGCACTCATCCACGCTGGAGTCGTACCTCATCAAGCCCATCCAGAGGATCCTCAA
GTACCCACTTCTGCTCAGGGAGCTGTTCGCCCTGACCGATGCGGAGAGCGAGGAGCACTACCACCTGGAC
GTGGCCATCAAGACCATGAACAAGGTTGCCAGTCACATCAATGAGATGCAGAAAATCCATGAAGAGGGAA
GCGGAGCTACTAACTTCAGCCTGCTGAAGCAGGCTGGAGACGTGGAGGAGAACCCTGGACCTAGCGAGCT
GATTAAGGAGAACATGCACATGAAGCTGTACATGGAGGGCACCGTGGACAACCATCACTTCAAGTGCACA
TCCGAGGGCGAAGGCAAGCCCTACGAGGGCACCCAGACCATGAGAATCAAGGTGGTCGAGGGCGGCCCTC
TCCCCTTCGCCTTCGACATCCTGGCTACTAGCTTCCTCTACGGCAGCAAGACCTTCATCAACCACACCCA
GGGCATCCCCGACTTCTTCAAGCAGTCCTTCCCTGAGGGCTTCACATGGGAGAGAGTCACCACATACGAA
GACGGGGGCGTGCTGACCGCTACCCAGGACACCAGCCTCCAGGACGGCTGCCTCATCTACAACGTCAAGA
TCAGAGGGGTGAACTTCACATCCAACGGCCCTGTGATGCAGAAGAAAACACTCGGCTGGGAGGCCTTCAC
CGAGACGCTGTACCCCGCTGACGGCGGCCTGGAAGGCAGAAACGACATGGCCCTGAAGCTCGTGGGCGGG
AGCCATCTGATCGCAAACATCAAGACCACATATAGATCCAAGAAACCCGCTAAGAACCTCAAGATGCCTG
GCGTCTACTATGTGGACTACAGACTGGAAAGAATCAAGGAGGCCAACAACGAGACCTACGTCGAGCAGCA
CGAGGTGGCAGTGGCCAGATACTGCGACCTCCCTAGCAAACTGGGGCACAAGCTTAATAGTGGCAGTGGC
GAGCAAAAATTGATCTCAGAGGAGGATCTGGGTTCCGGGACGGGATCTGGTACTGGTTCTGGTACCGGGA
CAACGTCCGGAACAGGGACAGGGGGCTCCACTGGGATGGATATCGAGAAGCTTTGCAAAAAAGCTGAAGA
AGAGGCAAAGGAGGCGCAAGAGAAAGCTGATGAGTTGCGGCAACGGCACCCCGACAGCCAGGCTGCTGAG
GATGCTGAGGACTTGGCAAATCTGGCGGTGGCCGCTGTCTTGACGGCTTGCTTGTTGGCCCAAGAACATC
CAAACGCTGACATTGCAAAGCTTTGCATTAAGGCCGCGTCCGAAGCGGCTGAAGCAGCTTCTAAGGCAGC
CGAGCTGGCGCAACGGCATCCTGACTCCCAAGCGGCGAGGGACGCTATAAAACTCGCATCACAAGCAGCC
AGAGCTGTAATCCTCGCTATTATGCTCGCAGCCGAAAACCCAAACGCTGATATTGCCAAACTGTGTATAA
AGGCGGCTAGTGAAGCCGCAGAAGCTGCAAGCAAAGCAGCAGAACTTGCCCAACGCCACCCCGACTCCCA
GGCGGCTAGAGATGCTATAAAACTTGCTTCTCAGGCTGCGGAGGCGGTAGAACGAGCGATCTGGCTGGCA
GCAGAGAACCCCAACGCTGACATTGCCAAAAAGTGTATCAAGGCGGCTTCCGAAGCCGCCGAGGAGGCCA
GCAAAGCGGCGGAAGAGGCACAGAGACATCCGGACTCACAGAAAGCACGCGACGAGATTAAAGAGGCTAG
TCAAAAAGCAGAGGAGGTAAAAGAACGCTGTAAGTCCTCCGCAGGTGGCAGTGCAGGTGGCAGCGCCGGC
GGTAGTGCCGGAGGGAGTGCTGGCACCCCACCCAACTGGCAGCAGCTTGTTAGTCGAGAAGTGTTACTGG
GACTAAAACCTTGTGAAATCAAAAGACAGGAAGTGATTAATGAATTGTTCTACACTGAAAGAGCTCATGT
TCGAACACTGAAGGTTCTTGATCAAGTGTTCTATCAGCGAGTATCCAGAGAAGGAATTCTGTCACCCTCA
GAGCTACGGAAAATTTTTTCAAACTTGGAAGATATTCTTCAACTTCATATTGGATTGAATGAACAAATGA
AGGCTGTTCGAAAGAGAAATGAGACCTCTGTTATCGATCAGATTGGGGAAGATTTGCTGACATGGTTCAG
CGGACCAGGAGAGGAGAAATTGAAACATGCTGCTGCTACCTTTTGCAGTAACCAACCTTTCGCCCTGGAA
ATGATCAAATCTCGTCAGAAAAAGGATTCTCGATTTCAGACTTTTGTGCAAGATGCTGAAAGTAATCCAC
TGTGTCGTCGTCTTCAACTGAAGGATATTATTCCCACTCAAATGCAAAGGCTTACTAAGTACCCACTTCT
GTTGGATAATATTGCCAAATACACAGAATGGCCAACAGAAAGGGAGAAGGTGAAGAAAGCTGCAGATCAC
TGTCGTCAGATCTTAAATTATGTAAATCAGGCTGTCAAGGAGGCAGAAAACAAGCAGCGCTGAGGATCCG
CGGCCGCGAAGGATCTGCGATCGCTCCGGTGCCCGTCAGTGGGCAGAGCGCACATCGCCCACAGTCCCCG
AGAAGTTGGGGGGAGGGGTCGGCAATTGAACGGGTGCCTAGAGAAGGTGGCGCGGGGTAAACTGGGAAAG
TGATGTCGTGTACTGGCTCCGCCTTTTTCCCGAGGGTGGGGGAGAACCGTATATAAGTGCAGTAGTCGCC
GTGAACGTTCTTTTTCGCAACGGGTTTGCCGCCAGAACACAGCTGAAGCTTCGAGGGGCTCGCATCTCTC
CTTCACGCGCCCGCCGCCCTACCTGAGGCCGCCATCCACGCCGGTTGAGTCGCGTTCTGCCGCCTCCCGC
CTGTGGTGCCTCCTGAACTGCGTCCGCCGTCTAGGTAAGTTTAAAGCTCAGGTCGAGACCGGGCCTTTGT
CCGGCGCTCCCTTGGAGCCTACCTAGACTCAGCCGGCTCTCCACGCTTTGCCTGACCCTGCTTGCTCAAC
TCTACGTCTTTGTTTCGTTTTCTGTTCTGCGCCGTTACAGATCCAAGCTGTGACCGGCGCCTACGCTAGA
TGACCGAGTACAAGCCCACGGTGCGCCTCGCCACCCGCGACGACGTCCCCAGGGCCGTACGCACCCTCGC
CGCCGCGTTCGCCGACTACCCCGCCACGCGCCACACCGTCGATCCGGACCGCCACATCGAGCGGGTCACC
GAGCTGCAAGAACTCTTCCTCACGCGCGTCGGGCTCGACATCGGCAAGGTGTGGGTCGCGGACGACGGCG
CCGCGGTGGCGGTCTGGACCACGCCGGAGAGCGTCGAAGCGGGGGCGGTGTTCGCCGAGATCGGCCCGCG
CATGGCCGAGTTGAGCGGTTCCCGGCTGGCCGCGCAGCAACAGATGGAAGGCCTCCTGGCGCCGCACCGG
CCCAAGGAGCCCGCGTGGTTCCTGGCCACCGTCGGCGTCTCGCCCGACCACCAGGGCAAGGGTCTGGGCA
GCGCCGTCGTGCTCCCCGGAGTGGAGGCGGCCGAGCGCGCCGGGGTGCCCGCCTTCCTGGAGACCTCCGC
GCCCCGCAACCTCCCCTTCTACGAGCGGCTCGGCTTCACCGTCACCGCCGACGTCGAGGTGCCCGAAGGA
CCGCGCACCTGGTGCATGACCCGCAAGCCCGGTGCCTGAGTCGACAATCAACCTCTGGATTACAAAATTT
GTGAAAGATTGACTGGTATTCTTAACTATGTTGCTCCTTTTACGCTATGTGGATACGCTGCTTTAATGCC
TTTGTATCATGCGTTAACTAAACTTGTTTATTGCAGCTTATAATGGTTACAAATAAAGCAATAGCATCAC
AAATTTCACAAATAAAGCATTTTTTTCACTGCATTCTAGTTGTGGTTTGTCCAAACTCATCAATGTATCT
TATCATGTCTGGAATTGACTCAAATGATGTCAATTAGTCTATCAGAAGCTCATCTGGTCTCCCTTCCGGG
GGACAAGACATCCCTGTTTAATATTTAAACAGCAGTGTTCCCAAACTGGGTTCTTATATCCCTTGCTCTG
GTCAACCAGGTTGCAGGGTTTCCTGTCCTCACAGGAACGAAGTCCCTAAAGAAACAGTGGCAGCCAGGTT
TAGCCCCGGAATTGACTGGATTCCTTTTTTAGGGCCCATTGGTATGGCTTTTTCCCCGTATCCCCCCAGG
TGTCTGCAGGCTCAAAGAGCAGCGAGAAGCGTTCAGAGGAAAGCGATCCCGTGCCACCTTCCCCGTGCCC
GGGCTGTCCCCGCACGCTGCCGGCTCGGGGATGCGGGGGGAGCGCCGGACCGGAGCGGAGCCCCGGGCGG
CTCGCTGCTGCCCCCTAGCGGGGGAGGGACGTAATTACATCCCTGGGGGCTTTGGGGGGGGGCTGTCCCT
GATATCTATAACAAGAAAATATATATATAATAAGTTATCACGTAAGTAGAACATGAAATAACAATATAAT
TATCGTATGAGTTAAATCTTAAAAGTCACGTAAAAGATAATCATGCGTCATTTTGACTCACGCGGTCGTT
ATAGTTCAAAATCAGTGACACTTACCGCATTGACAAGCACGCCTCACGGGAGCTCCAAGCGGCGACTGAG
ATGTCCTAAATGCACAGCGACGGATTCGCGCTATTTAGAAAGAGAGAGCAATATTTCAAGAATGCATGCG
TCAATTTTACGCAGACTATCTTTCTAGGGTTAATCTAGCTGCATCAGGATCATATCGTCGGGTCTTTTTT
CCGGCTCAGTCATCGCCCAAGCTGGCGCTATCTGGGCATCGGGGAGGAAGAAGCCCGTGCCTTTTCCCGC
GAGGTTGAAGCGGCATGGAAAGAGTTTGCCGAGGATGACTGCTGCTGCATTGACGTTGAGCGAAAACGCA
CGTTTACCATGATGATTCGGGAAGGTGTGGCCATGCACGCCTTTAACGGTGAACTGTTCGTTCAGGCCAC
CTGGGATACCAGTTCGTCGCGGCTTTTCCGGACACAGTTCCGGATGGTCAGCCCGAAGCGCATCAGCAAC
CCGAACAATACCGGCGACAGCCGGAACTGCCGTGCCGGTGTGCAGATTAATGACAGCGGTGCGGCGCTGG
GATATTACGTCAGCGAGGACGGGTATCCTGGCTGGATGCCGCAGAAATGGACATGGATACCCCGTGAGTT
ACCCGGCGGGCGCGCTTGGCGTAATCATGGTCATAGCTGTTTCCTGTGTGAAATTGTTATCCGCTCACAA
TTCCACACAACATACGAGCCGGAAGCATAAAGTGTAAAGCCTGGGGTGCCTAATGAGTGAGCTAACTCAC
ATTAATTGCGTTGCGCTCACTGCCCGCTTTCCAGTCGGGAAACCTGTCGTGCCAGCTGCATTAATGAATC
GGCCAACGCGCGGGGAGAGGCGGTTTGCGTATTGGGCGCTCTTCCGCTTCCTCGCTCACTGACTCGCTGC
GCTCGGTCGTTCGGCTGCGGCGAGCGGTATCAGCTCACTCAAAGGCGGTAATACGGTTATCCACAGAATC
AGGGGATAACGCAGGAAAGAACATGTGAGCAAAAGGCCAGCAAAAGGCCAGGAACCGTAAAAAGGCCGCG
TTGCTGGCGTTTTTCCATAGGCTCCGCCCCCCTGACGAGCATCACAAAAATCGACGCTCAAGTCAGAGGT
GGCGAAACCCGACAGGACTATAAAGATACCAGGCGTTTCCCCCTGGAAGCTCCCTCGTGCGCTCTCCTGT
TCCGACCCTGCCGCTTACCGGATACCTGTCCGCCTTTCTCCCTTCGGGAAGCGTGGCGCTTTCTCATAGC
TCACGCTGTAGGTATCTCAGTTCGGTGTAGGTCGTTCGCTCCAAGCTGGGCTGTGTGCACGAACCCCCCG
TTCAGCCCGACCGCTGCGCCTTATCCGGTAACTATCGTCTTGAGTCCAACCCGGTAAGACACGACTTATC
GCCACTGGCAGCAGCCACTGGTAACAGGATTAGCAGAGCGAGGTATGTAGGCGGTGCTACAGAGTTCTTG
AAGTGGTGGCCTAACTACGGCTACACTAGAAGGACAGTATTTGGTATCTGCGCTCTGCTGAAGCCAGTTA
CCTTCGGAAAAAGAGTTGGTAGCTCTTGATCCGGCAAACAAACCACCGCTGGTAGCGGTGGTTTTTTTGT
TTGCAAGCAGCAGATTACGCGCAGAAAAAAAGGATCTCAAGAAGATCCTTTGATCTTTTCTACGGGGTCT
GACGCTCAGTGGAACGAAAACTCACGTTAAGGGATTTTGGTCATGAGATTATCAAAAAGGATCTTCACCT
AGATCCTTTTAAATTAAAAATGAAGTTTTAAATCAATCTAAAGTATATATGAGTAAACTTGGTCTGACAG
TTACCAATGCTTAATCAGTGAGGCACCTATCTCAGCGATCTGTCTATTTCGTTCATCCATAGTTGCCTGA
CTCCCCGTCGTGTAGATAACTACGATACGGGAGGGCTTACCATCTGGCCCCAGTGCTGCAATGATACCGC
GAGACCCACGCTCACCGGCTCCAGATTTATCAGCAATAAACCAGCCAGCCGGAAGGGCCGAGCGCAGAAG
TGGTCCTGCAACTTTATCCGCCTCCATCCAGTCTATTAATTGTTGCCGGGAAGCTAGAGTAAGTAGTTCG
CCAGTTAATAGTTTGCGCAACGTTGTTGCCATTGCTACAGGCATCGTGGTGTCACGCTCGTCGTTTGGTA
TGGCTTCATTCAGCTCCGGTTCCCAACGATCAAGGCGAGTTACATGATCCCCCATGTTGTGCAAAAAAGC
GGTTAGCTCCTTCGGTCCTCCGATCGTTGTCAGAAGTAAGTTGGCCGCAGTGTTATCACTCATGGTTATG
GCAGCACTGCATAATTCTCTTACTGTCATGCCATCCGTAAGATGCTTTTCTGTGACTGGTGAGTACTCAA
CCAAGTCATTCTGAGAATAGTGTATGCGGCGACCGAGTTGCTCTTGCCCGGCGTCAATACGGGATAATAC
CGCGCCACATAGCAGAACTTTAAAAGTGCTCATCATTGGAAAACGTTCTTCGGGGCGAAAACTCTCAAGG
ATCTTACCGCTGTTGAGATCCAGTTCGATGTAACCCACTCGTGCACCCAACTGATCTTCAGCATCTTTTA
CTTTCACCAGCGTTTCTGGGTGAGCAAAAACAGGAAGGCAAAATGCCGCAAAAAAGGGAATAAGGGCGAC
ACGGAAATGTTGAATACTCAT
