Features (pLannotate 1.2.2; 25 found; start..end, strand, type, name):
    427..503     +  enhancer       CMV enhancer (fragment): human cytomegalovirus immediate early enhancer
    504..707     +  promoter       CMV promoter: human cytomegalovirus (CMV) immediate early promoter
    886..1422    +  CDS            POLG_HCV1 (fragment): Experimental evidence at protein level: Swiss-Prot protein existence level 1. [RNA-directed RNA polymerase]: RNA-dependent RNA polymerase that performs primer-template recognition and RNA synthesis during viral replication. From Hepatitis C virus genotype 1a (isolate 1) (HCV).
   1527..2112    +  misc_feature   IRES2: internal ribosome entry site (IRES) of the encephalomyocarditis virus (EMCV)
   2128..2844    +  CDS            EGFP: EGFP is a basic (constitutively fluorescent) green fluorescent protein published in 1996, derived from Aequorea victoria. It is reported to be a rapidly-maturing weak dimer with moderate acid sensitivity.
   3643..4266    +  CDS            TIAM1 (fragment): TIAM1_HUMAN - Experimental evidence at protein level: Swiss-Prot protein existence level 1. Guanyl-nucleotide exchange factor that activates RHO-like proteins and connects extracellular signals to cytoskeletal activities. Activates RAC1, CDC42, and to a lesser extent RHOA and their downstream signaling to regulate processes like cell adhesion and cell migration. From Homo sapiens (Human).
   4333..5028    +  CDS            TagBFP: TagBFP is a basic (constitutively fluorescent) blue fluorescent protein published in 2008, derived from Entacmaea quadricolor. It is reported to be a very rapidly-maturing monomer with very low acid sensitivity.
   5908..6570    +  CDS            ARHGEF12 (fragment): ARHGC_HUMAN - Also known as KIAA0382, LARG. Experimental evidence at protein level: Swiss-Prot protein existence level 1. May play a role in the regulation of RhoA GTPase by guanine nucleotide-binding alpha-12 (GNA12) and alpha-13 (GNA13). Acts as guanine nucleotide exchange factor (GEF) for RhoA GTPase and may act as GTPase-activating protein (GAP) for GNA12 and GNA13. From Homo sapiens (Human).
   6621..6832    +  promoter       EF-1α core promoter: core promoter for human elongation factor EF-1α
   6845..7113    +  LTR            5' LTR (truncated): truncated 5' long terminal repeat (LTR) from human T-cell leukemia virus (HTLV) type 1
   7140..7739    +  CDS            PuroR: puromycin N-acetyltransferase; pac from Streptomyces alboniger; confers resistance to puromycin
   7746..7852    +  misc_feature   WPRE (fragment): woodchuck hepatitis virus posttranscriptional regulatory element
   7861..7982    +  polyA_signal   SV40 poly(A) signal: SV40 polyadenylation signal
   8000..8092    +  ncRNA          G-CSF SLDE: Accession: RF00183 - G-CSF factor stem-loop destabilising element (SLDE)
   8789..9256    +  CDS            B (fragment): PORTL_LAMBD - Experimental evidence at protein level: Swiss-Prot protein existence level 1. Forms the portal vertex of the capsid (PubMed:6228056, PubMed:6232391). This portal plays critical roles in head assembly, genome packaging, neck/tail attachment, and genome ejection (Probable). The portal protein multimerizes as a single ring-shaped homododecamer arranged around a central channel (PubMed:6232391). Binds to the terminase subunits to form the packaging machine (PubMed:7799432). From Escherichia phage lambda (Bacteriophage lambda).
   9292..9314    -  protein_bind   lac operator (fragment): The lac repressor binds to the lac operator to inhibit transcription in E. coli. This inhibition can be relieved by adding lactose or isopropyl-β-D-thiogalactopyranoside (IPTG). lac repressor encoded by lacI
   9318..9348    -  promoter       lac promoter: promoter for the E. coli lac operon
   9363..9384    -  protein_bind   CAP binding site: CAP binding activates transcription in the presence of cAMP. E. coli catabolite activator protein
   9397..9489    -  CDS            lacI (fragment): lac repressor; lacI; The lac repressor binds to the lac operator to inhibit transcription in E. coli. This inhibition can be relieved by adding lactose or isopropyl-β-D-thiogalactopyranoside (IPTG).
   9672..10260   -  rep_origin     ori: high-copy-number ColE1/pMB1/pBR322/pUC origin of replication
  10431..11291   -  CDS            AmpR: β-lactamase; bla; confers resistance to ampicillin, carbenicillin, and related antibiotics
  11292..11396   -  promoter       AmpR promoter: bla
  11449..11877   -  rep_origin     f1 ori (sequence partly withheld): f1 bacteriophage origin of replication; arrow indicates direction of (+) strand synthesis
  11882..12037   -  CDS            lacZα (fragment): LacZα fragment of β-galactosidase; lacZ fragment
  12039..12158   +  CDS            B (fragment): PORTL_LAMBD - Experimental evidence at protein level: Swiss-Prot protein existence level 1. Forms the portal vertex of the capsid (PubMed:6228056, PubMed:6232391). This portal plays critical roles in head assembly, genome packaging, neck/tail attachment, and genome ejection (Probable). The portal protein multimerizes as a single ring-shaped homododecamer arranged around a central channel (PubMed:6232391). Binds to the terminase subunits to form the packaging machine (PubMed:7799432). From Escherichia phage lambda (Bacteriophage lambda).
>Addgene plasmid #133608 | GWF243 | addgene full sequence | sequence record 261555 | Addgene NGS Result
TGTTTTATCGGTCTGTATATCGAGGTTTATTTATTAATTTGAATAGATATTAAGTTTTATTATATTTACA
CTTACATACTAATAATAAATTCAACAAACAATTTATTTATGTTTATTTATTTATTAAAAAAAACAAAAAC
TCAAAATTTCTTCTATAAAGTAACAAAACTTTTATGAGGGACAGCCCCCCCCCAAAGCCCCCAGGGATGT
AATTACGTCCCTCCCCCGCTAGGGGGCAGCAGCGAGCCGCCCGGGGCTCCGCTCCGGTCCGGCGCTCCCC
CCGCATCCCCGAGCCGGCAGCGTGCGGGGACAGCCCGGGCACGGGGAAGGTGGCACGGGATCGCTTTCCT
CTGAACGCTTCTCGCTGCTCTTTGAGCCTGCAGACACCTGGGGGGATACGGGGAAAAGGCCTCCACGGCC
ACTAGTATTATGCCCAGTACATGACCTTATGGGACTTTCCTACTTGGCAGTACATCTACGTATTAGTCAT
CGCTATTACCATGGTGATGCGGTTTTGGCAGTACATCAATGGGCGTGGATAGCGGTTTGACTCACGGGGA
TTTCCAAGTCTCCACCCCATTGACGTCAATGGGAGTTTGTTTTGGCACCAAAATCAACGGGACTTTCCAA
AATGTCGTAACAACTCCGCCCCATTGACGCAAATGGGCGGTAGGCGTGTACGGTGGGAGGTTTATATAAG
CAGAGCTCGTTTAGTGAACCGTCAGATCGCCTGGAGACGCCATCCACGCTGTTTTGACCTCCATAGAAGA
TTCTAGAGCTAGCGAATTCGCCACCATGGAGCAAAAGCTGATTAGCGAAGAAGACCTGGGTGGCAAGAAG
AAGGGAAGTGTAGTCATCGTGGGTAGGATTAATTTGAGTGGGGATACGGCATACGCACAACAAACTCGGG
GGGAAGAAGGATGTCAAGAGACCTCTCAAACGGGTAGGGATAAGAATCAGGTGGAAGGAGAGGTTCAAAT
CGTTTCCACGGCGACGCAAACATTTCTTGCGACCTCCATTAATGGAGTGCTTTGGACAGTATATCATGGA
GCGGGGACCAGAACTATAGCCTCCCCGAAAGGGCCAGTCACGCAAATGTATACAAACGTGGATAAAGATC
TCGTAGGGTGGCAAGCACCTCAAGGCTCACGAAGTCTGACTCCATGTACGTGTGGATCCTCCGATCTGTA
TCTCGTCACACGCCATGCAGATGTAATCCCGGTAAGGCGAAGAGGAGATTCAAGAGGAAGTTTGCTGTCC
CCAAGACCTATTTCCTACCTCAAGGGATCAGCAGGAGGACCCTTGCTGTGTCCCGCCGGGCACGCAGTGG
GTATATTCCGCGCTGCTGTCAGCACAAGGGGCGTAGCTAAGGCGGTCGATTTTATTCCTGTTGAGTCACT
TGAAACCACGATGCGATCTCCATCCGCAGGAGGGAGTGCTGGAGGAGAGAAAATGTCCAAGGATGGTAAG
AAAAAGAAGAAGAAGTCAAAAACCAAGTGTGTTATCATGTGAATTTAAATAATTCGCCCCTCTCCCTCCC
CCCCCCCTAACGTTACTGGCCGAAGCCGCTTGGAATAAGGCCGGTGTGCGTTTGTCTATATGTTATTTTC
CACCATATTGCCGTCTTTTGGCAATGTGAGGGCCCGGAAACCTGGCCCTGTCTTCTTGACGAGCATTCCT
AGGGGTCTTTCCCCTCTCGCCAAAGGAATGCAAGGTCTGTTGAATGTCGTGAAGGAAGCAGTTCCTCTGG
AAGCTTCTTGAAGACAAACAACGTCTGTAGCGACCCTTTGCAGGCAGCGGAACCCCCCACCTGGCGACAG
GTGCCTCTGCGGCCAAAAGCCACGTGTATAAGATACACCTGCAAAGGCGGCACAACCCCAGTGCCACGTT
GTGAGTTGGATAGTTGTGGAAAGAGTCAAATGGCTCTCCTCAAGCGTATTCAACAAGGGGCTGAAGGATG
CCCAGAAGGTACCCCATTGTATGGGATCTGATCTGGGGCCTCGGTGCACATGCTTTACGTGTGTTTAGTC
GAGGTTAAAAAACGTCTAGGCCCCCCGAACCACGGGGACGTGGTTTTCCTTTGAAAAACACGATGATAAT
ATGGCCACAACCGGATCCGGAGCTACCATGGTGAGCAAGGGCGAGGAGCTGTTCACCGGGGTGGTGCCCA
TCCTGGTCGAGCTGGACGGCGACGTAAACGGCCACAAGTTCAGCGTGTCCGGCGAGGGCGAGGGCGATGC
CACCTACGGCAAGCTGACCCTGAAGTTCATCTGCACCACCGGCAAGCTGCCCGTGCCCTGGCCCACCCTC
GTGACCACCCTGACCTACGGCGTGCAGTGCTTCAGCCGCTACCCCGACCACATGAAGCAGCACGACTTCT
TCAAGTCCGCCATGCCCGAAGGCTACGTCCAGGAGCGCACCATCTTCTTCAAGGACGACGGCAACTACAA
GACCCGCGCCGAGGTGAAGTTCGAGGGCGACACCCTGGTGAACCGCATCGAGCTGAAGGGCATCGACTTC
AAGGAGGACGGCAACATCCTGGGGCACAAGCTGGAGTACAACTACAACAGCCACAACGTCTATATCATGG
CCGACAAGCAGAAGAACGGCATCAAGGTGAACTTCAAGATCCGCCACAACATCGAGGACGGCAGCGTGCA
GCTCGCCGACCACTACCAGCAGAACACCCCCATCGGCGACGGCCCCGTGCTGCTGCCCGACAACCACTAC
CTGAGCACCCAGTCCGCCCTGAGCAAAGACCCCAACGAGAAGCGCGATCACATGGTCCTGCTGGAGTTCG
TGACCGCCGCCGGGATCACTCTCGGCATGGACGAGCTGTACAAGAGTGGCAGTGGCGAGCAAAAATTGAT
CTCAGAGGAGGATCTGGGTTCCGGGTCTTCCGACGAAGAAGAAGCGCGCGAGCTGATCGAGCGTGCGAAG
GAGGCTGCGGAACGCGCGCAAGAAGCTGCTGAGCGTACCGGTGATCCGCGCGTGCGTGAACTCGCTCGTG
AGCTGAAACGCCTGGCTCAGGAAGCTGCTGAAGAAGTGAAGCGTGACCCGTCTTCCTCCGATGTGAACGA
AGCGCTCAAACTCATCGTGGAAGCTATCGAGGCGGCTGTGGACGCGCTCGAAGCGGCTGAACGCACCGGC
GACCCGGAGGTTCGTGAGCTGGCGCGTGAGCTCGTGCGCCTCGCGGTTGAGGCTGCGGAGGAGGTGCAAC
GTAACCCATCCTCCTCTGACGTGAATGAGGCTCTCCACAGCATAGTTTACGCTATTGAAGCTGCCATTTT
TGCATTGGAAGCTGCCGAAAGGACTGGTGACCCGGAAGTGAGAGAACTCGCCCGAGAGCTTGTAAGACTG
GCGGTTGAGGCGGCTGAAGAAGTCCAGCGAAATCCGTCCAGCCGGAATGTCGAGCACGCACTGATGAGGA
TTGTGTTGGCCATTTACCTGGCAGAAGAAAATCTCCGCGAAGCTGAGGAGTCTGGCGATCCGGAAAAACG
TGAAAAGGCTCGCGAACGTGTTCGTGAGGCGGTGGAACGTGCGGAAGAGGTTCAGCGTGATCCATCCGGT
TGGCTGAATCATAGTGCTGGTGGTAGTGCAGGAGGCTCGGCCGGTGGAAGTGCAGGAGGGAGTGGCGCTA
GCAGACAACTCTCGGATGCAGATAAGCTGCGCAAGGTGATCTGCGAGCTCCTGGAGACGGAGCGCACCTA
CGTGAAGGATTTAAACTGTCTTATGGAGAGATACCTAAAGCCTCTTCAAAAAGAAACTTTTCTCACCCAG
GATGAGCTTGACGTGCTTTTTGGAAATTTAACGGAAATGGTAGAGTTTCAAGTAGAATTCCTTAAAACTC
TAGAAGATGGAGTGAGACTGGTACCTGATTTGGAAAAGCTTGAGAAGGTTGATCAATTTAAGAAAGTGCT
GTTCTCTCTGGGGGGATCATTCCTGTATTATGCTGACCGCTTCAAGCTCTACAGTGCCTTCTGCGCCAGC
CACACAAAAGTTCCCAAGGTCCTGGTGAAAGCCAAGACAGACACGGCTTTCAAGGCATTCTTGGATGCCC
AGAACCCGAAGCAGCAGCACTCATCCACGCTGGAGTCGTACCTCATCAAGCCCATCCAGAGGATCCTCAA
GTACCCACTTCTGCTCAGGGAGCTGTTCGCCCTGACCGATGCGGAGAGCGAGGAGCACTACCACCTGGAC
GTGGCCATCAAGACCATGAACAAGGTTGCCAGTCACATCAATGAGATGCAGAAAATCCATGAAGAGGGAA
GCGGAGCTACTAACTTCAGCCTGCTGAAGCAGGCTGGAGACGTGGAGGAGAACCCTGGACCTAGCGAGCT
GATTAAGGAGAACATGCACATGAAGCTGTACATGGAGGGCACCGTGGACAACCATCACTTCAAGTGCACA
TCCGAGGGCGAAGGCAAGCCCTACGAGGGCACCCAGACCATGAGAATCAAGGTGGTCGAGGGCGGCCCTC
TCCCCTTCGCCTTCGACATCCTGGCTACTAGCTTCCTCTACGGCAGCAAGACCTTCATCAACCACACCCA
GGGCATCCCCGACTTCTTCAAGCAGTCCTTCCCTGAGGGCTTCACATGGGAGAGAGTCACCACATACGAA
GACGGGGGCGTGCTGACCGCTACCCAGGACACCAGCCTCCAGGACGGCTGCCTCATCTACAACGTCAAGA
TCAGAGGGGTGAACTTCACATCCAACGGCCCTGTGATGCAGAAGAAAACACTCGGCTGGGAGGCCTTCAC
CGAGACGCTGTACCCCGCTGACGGCGGCCTGGAAGGCAGAAACGACATGGCCCTGAAGCTCGTGGGCGGG
AGCCATCTGATCGCAAACATCAAGACCACATATAGATCCAAGAAACCCGCTAAGAACCTCAAGATGCCTG
GCGTCTACTATGTGGACTACAGACTGGAAAGAATCAAGGAGGCCAACAACGAGACCTACGTCGAGCAGCA
CGAGGTGGCAGTGGCCAGATACTGCGACCTCCCTAGCAAACTGGGGCACAAGCTTAATAGTGGCAGTGGC
GAGCAAAAATTGATCTCAGAGGAGGATCTGGGTTCCGGGACGGGATCTGGTACTGGTTCTGGTACCGGGA
CAACGTCCGGAACAGGGACAGGGGGCTCCACTGGGATGGATATCGAGAAGCTTTGCAAAAAAGCTGAAGA
AGAGGCAAAGGAGGCGCAAGAGAAAGCTGATGAGTTGCGGCAACGGCACCCCGACAGCCAGGCTGCTGAG
GATGCTGAGGACTTGGCAAATCTGGCGGTGGCCGCTGTCTTGACGGCTTGCTTGTTGGCCCAAGAACATC
CAAACGCTGACATTGCAAAGCTTTGCATTAAGGCCGCGTCCGAAGCGGCTGAAGCAGCTTCTAAGGCAGC
CGAGCTGGCGCAACGGCATCCTGACTCCCAAGCGGCGAGGGACGCTATAAAACTCGCATCACAAGCAGCC
AGAGCTGTAATCCTCGCTATTATGCTCGCAGCCGAAAACCCAAACGCTGATATTGCCAAACTGTGTATAA
AGGCGGCTAGTGAAGCCGCAGAAGCTGCAAGCAAAGCAGCAGAACTTGCCCAACGCCACCCCGACTCCCA
GGCGGCTAGAGATGCTATAAAACTTGCTTCTCAGGCTGCGGAGGCGGTAGAACGAGCGATCTGGCTGGCA
GCAGAGAACCCCAACGCTGACATTGCCAAAAAGTGTATCAAGGCGGCTTCCGAAGCCGCCGAGGAGGCCA
GCAAAGCGGCGGAAGAGGCACAGAGACATCCGGACTCACAGAAAGCACGCGACGAGATTAAAGAGGCTAG
TCAAAAAGCAGAGGAGGTAAAAGAACGCTGTAAGTCCTCCGCAGGTGGCAGTGCAGGTGGCAGCGCCGGC
GGTAGTGCCGGAGGGAGTGCTGGCACCCCACCCAACTGGCAGCAGCTTGTTAGTCGAGAAGTGTTACTGG
GACTAAAACCTTGTGAAATCAAAAGACAGGAAGTGATTAATGAATTGTTCTACACTGAAAGAGCTCATGT
TCGAACACTGAAGGTTCTTGATCAAGTGTTCTATCAGCGAGTATCCAGAGAAGGAATTCTGTCACCCTCA
GAGCTACGGAAAATTTTTTCAAACTTGGAAGATATTCTTCAACTTCATATTGGATTGAATGAACAAATGA
AGGCTGTTCGAAAGAGAAATGAGACCTCTGTTATCGATCAGATTGGGGAAGATTTGCTGACATGGTTCAG
CGGACCAGGAGAGGAGAAATTGAAACATGCTGCTGCTACCTTTTGCAGTAACCAACCTTTCGCCCTGGAA
ATGATCAAATCTCGTCAGAAAAAGGATTCTCGATTTCAGACTTTTGTGCAAGATGCTGAAAGTAATCCAC
TGTGTCGTCGTCTTCAACTGAAGGATATTATTCCCACTCAAATGCAAAGGCTTACTAAGTACCCACTTCT
GTTGGATAATATTGCCAAATACACAGAATGGCCAACAGAAAGGGAGAAGGTGAAGAAAGCTGCAGATCAC
TGTCGTCAGATCTTAAATTATGTAAATCAGGCTGTCAAGGAGGCAGAAAACAAGCAGCGCTGAGGATCCG
CGGCCGCGAAGGATCTGCGATCGCTCCGGTGCCCGTCAGTGGGCAGAGCGCACATCGCCCACAGTCCCCG
AGAAGTTGGGGGGAGGGGTCGGCAATTGAACGGGTGCCTAGAGAAGGTGGCGCGGGGTAAACTGGGAAAG
TGATGTCGTGTACTGGCTCCGCCTTTTTCCCGAGGGTGGGGGAGAACCGTATATAAGTGCAGTAGTCGCC
GTGAACGTTCTTTTTCGCAACGGGTTTGCCGCCAGAACACAGCTGAAGCTTCGAGGGGCTCGCATCTCTC
CTTCACGCGCCCGCCGCCCTACCTGAGGCCGCCATCCACGCCGGTTGAGTCGCGTTCTGCCGCCTCCCGC
CTGTGGTGCCTCCTGAACTGCGTCCGCCGTCTAGGTAAGTTTAAAGCTCAGGTCGAGACCGGGCCTTTGT
CCGGCGCTCCCTTGGAGCCTACCTAGACTCAGCCGGCTCTCCACGCTTTGCCTGACCCTGCTTGCTCAAC
TCTACGTCTTTGTTTCGTTTTCTGTTCTGCGCCGTTACAGATCCAAGCTGTGACCGGCGCCTACGCTAGA
TGACCGAGTACAAGCCCACGGTGCGCCTCGCCACCCGCGACGACGTCCCCAGGGCCGTACGCACCCTCGC
CGCCGCGTTCGCCGACTACCCCGCCACGCGCCACACCGTCGATCCGGACCGCCACATCGAGCGGGTCACC
GAGCTGCAAGAACTCTTCCTCACGCGCGTCGGGCTCGACATCGGCAAGGTGTGGGTCGCGGACGACGGCG
CCGCGGTGGCGGTCTGGACCACGCCGGAGAGCGTCGAAGCGGGGGCGGTGTTCGCCGAGATCGGCCCGCG
CATGGCCGAGTTGAGCGGTTCCCGGCTGGCCGCGCAGCAACAGATGGAAGGCCTCCTGGCGCCGCACCGG
CCCAAGGAGCCCGCGTGGTTCCTGGCCACCGTCGGCGTCTCGCCCGACCACCAGGGCAAGGGTCTGGGCA
GCGCCGTCGTGCTCCCCGGAGTGGAGGCGGCCGAGCGCGCCGGGGTGCCCGCCTTCCTGGAGACCTCCGC
GCCCCGCAACCTCCCCTTCTACGAGCGGCTCGGCTTCACCGTCACCGCCGACGTCGAGGTGCCCGAAGGA
CCGCGCACCTGGTGCATGACCCGCAAGCCCGGTGCCTGAGTCGACAATCAACCTCTGGATTACAAAATTT
GTGAAAGATTGACTGGTATTCTTAACTATGTTGCTCCTTTTACGCTATGTGGATACGCTGCTTTAATGCC
TTTGTATCATGCGTTAACTAAACTTGTTTATTGCAGCTTATAATGGTTACAAATAAAGCAATAGCATCAC
AAATTTCACAAATAAAGCATTTTTTTCACTGCATTCTAGTTGTGGTTTGTCCAAACTCATCAATGTATCT
TATCATGTCTGGAATTGACTCAAATGATGTCAATTAGTCTATCAGAAGCTCATCTGGTCTCCCTTCCGGG
GGACAAGACATCCCTGTTTAATATTTAAACAGCAGTGTTCCCAAACTGGGTTCTTATATCCCTTGCTCTG
GTCAACCAGGTTGCAGGGTTTCCTGTCCTCACAGGAACGAAGTCCCTAAAGAAACAGTGGCAGCCAGGTT
TAGCCCCGGAATTGACTGGATTCCTTTTTTAGGGCCCATTGGTATGGCTTTTTCCCCGTATCCCCCCAGG
TGTCTGCAGGCTCAAAGAGCAGCGAGAAGCGTTCAGAGGAAAGCGATCCCGTGCCACCTTCCCCGTGCCC
GGGCTGTCCCCGCACGCTGCCGGCTCGGGGATGCGGGGGGAGCGCCGGACCGGAGCGGAGCCCCGGGCGG
CTCGCTGCTGCCCCCTAGCGGGGGAGGGACGTAATTACATCCCTGGGGGCTTTGGGGGGGGGCTGTCCCT
GATATCTATAACAAGAAAATATATATATAATAAGTTATCACGTAAGTAGAACATGAAATAACAATATAAT
TATCGTATGAGTTAAATCTTAAAAGTCACGTAAAAGATAATCATGCGTCATTTTGACTCACGCGGTCGTT
ATAGTTCAAAATCAGTGACACTTACCGCATTGACAAGCACGCCTCACGGGAGCTCCAAGCGGCGACTGAG
ATGTCCTAAATGCACAGCGACGGATTCGCGCTATTTAGAAAGAGAGAGCAATATTTCAAGAATGCATGCG
TCAATTTTACGCAGACTATCTTTCTAGGGTTAATCTAGCTGCATCAGGATCATATCGTCGGGTCTTTTTT
CCGGCTCAGTCATCGCCCAAGCTGGCGCTATCTGGGCATCGGGGAGGAAGAAGCCCGTGCCTTTTCCCGC
GAGGTTGAAGCGGCATGGAAAGAGTTTGCCGAGGATGACTGCTGCTGCATTGACGTTGAGCGAAAACGCA
CGTTTACCATGATGATTCGGGAAGGTGTGGCCATGCACGCCTTTAACGGTGAACTGTTCGTTCAGGCCAC
CTGGGATACCAGTTCGTCGCGGCTTTTCCGGACACAGTTCCGGATGGTCAGCCCGAAGCGCATCAGCAAC
CCGAACAATACCGGCGACAGCCGGAACTGCCGTGCCGGTGTGCAGATTAATGACAGCGGTGCGGCGCTGG
GATATTACGTCAGCGAGGACGGGTATCCTGGCTGGATGCCGCAGAAATGGACATGGATACCCCGTGAGTT
ACCCGGCGGGCGCGCTTGGCGTAATCATGGTCATAGCTGTTTCCTGTGTGAAATTGTTATCCGCTCACAA
TTCCACACAACATACGAGCCGGAAGCATAAAGTGTAAAGCCTGGGGTGCCTAATGAGTGAGCTAACTCAC
ATTAATTGCGTTGCGCTCACTGCCCGCTTTCCAGTCGGGAAACCTGTCGTGCCAGCTGCATTAATGAATC
GGCCAACGCGCGGGGAGAGGCGGTTTGCGTATTGGGCGCTCTTCCGCTTCCTCGCTCACTGACTCGCTGC
GCTCGGTCGTTCGGCTGCGGCGAGCGGTATCAGCTCACTCAAAGGCGGTAATACGGTTATCCACAGAATC
AGGGGATAACGCAGGAAAGAACATGTGAGCAAAAGGCCAGCAAAAGGCCAGGAACCGTAAAAAGGCCGCG
TTGCTGGCGTTTTTCCATAGGCTCCGCCCCCCTGACGAGCATCACAAAAATCGACGCTCAAGTCAGAGGT
GGCGAAACCCGACAGGACTATAAAGATACCAGGCGTTTCCCCCTGGAAGCTCCCTCGTGCGCTCTCCTGT
TCCGACCCTGCCGCTTACCGGATACCTGTCCGCCTTTCTCCCTTCGGGAAGCGTGGCGCTTTCTCATAGC
TCACGCTGTAGGTATCTCAGTTCGGTGTAGGTCGTTCGCTCCAAGCTGGGCTGTGTGCACGAACCCCCCG
TTCAGCCCGACCGCTGCGCCTTATCCGGTAACTATCGTCTTGAGTCCAACCCGGTAAGACACGACTTATC
GCCACTGGCAGCAGCCACTGGTAACAGGATTAGCAGAGCGAGGTATGTAGGCGGTGCTACAGAGTTCTTG
AAGTGGTGGCCTAACTACGGCTACACTAGAAGAACAGTATTTGGTATCTGCGCTCTGCTGAAGCCAGTTA
CCTTCGGAAAAAGAGTTGGTAGCTCTTGATCCGGCAAACAAACCACCGCTGGTAGCGGTGGTTTTTTTGT
TTGCAAGCAGCAGATTACGCGCAGAAAAAAAGGATCTCAAGAAGATCCTTTGATCTTTTCTACGGGGTCT
GACGCTCAGTGGAACGAAAACTCACGTTAAGGGATTTTGGTCATGAGATTATCAAAAAGGATCTTCACCT
AGATCCTTTTAAATTAAAAATGAAGTTTTAAATCAATCTAAAGTATATATGAGTAAACTTGGTCTGACAG
TTACCAATGCTTAATCAGTGAGGCACCTATCTCAGCGATCTGTCTATTTCGTTCATCCATAGTTGCCTGA
CTCCCCGTCGTGTAGATAACTACGATACGGGAGGGCTTACCATCTGGCCCCAGTGCTGCAATGATACCGC
GAGACCCACGCTCACCGGCTCCAGATTTATCAGCAATAAACCAGCCAGCCGGAAGGGCCGAGCGCAGAAG
TGGTCCTGCAACTTTATCCGCCTCCATCCAGTCTATTAATTGTTGCCGGGAAGCTAGAGTAAGTAGTTCG
CCAGTTAATAGTTTGCGCAACGTTGTTGCCATTGCTACAGGCATCGTGGTGTCACGCTCGTCGTTTGGTA
TGGCTTCATTCAGCTCCGGTTCCCAACGATCAAGGCGAGTTACATGATCCCCCATGTTGTGCAAAAAAGC
GGTTAGCTCCTTCGGTCCTCCGATCGTTGTCAGAAGTAAGTTGGCCGCAGTGTTATCACTCATGGTTATG
GCAGCACTGCATAATTCTCTTACTGTCATGCCATCCGTAAGATGCTTTTCTGTGACTGGTGAGTACTCAA
CCAAGTCATTCTGAGAATAGTGTATGCGGCGACCGAGTTGCTCTTGCCCGGCGTCAATACGGGATAATAC
CGCGCCACATAGCAGAACTTTAAAAGTGCTCATCATTGGAAAACGTTCTTCGGGGCGAAAACTCTCAAGG
ATCTTACCGCTGTTGAGATCCAGTTCGATGTAACCCACTCGTGCACCCAACTGATCTTCAGCATCTTTTA
CTTTCACCAGCGTTTCTGGGTGAGCAAAAACAGGAAGGCAAAATGCCGCAAAAAAGGGAATAAGGGCGAC
ACGGAAATGTTGAATACTCATACTCTTCCTTTTTCAATATTATTGAAGCATTTATCAGGGTTATTGTCTC
ATGAGCGGATACATATTTGAATGTATTTAGAAAAATAAACAAATAGGGGTTCCGCGCACATTTCCCCGAA
AAGTGCCACCTAAATTGTAAGCGTTAATATTTTGTTAAAATTCGCGTTAAATTTTTGTTAAATCAGCTCA
TTTTTTAACCAATAGGCCGAAATCGGCAAAATCCCTTATAAATCAAAAGAATAGACCGAGATAGGGT
[37 nt withheld, positions 11548-11584]
AAAGAACGTGGACTCCAACGTCAAAGG
[49 nt withheld, positions 11612-11660]
T
[91 nt withheld, positions 11662-11752]
G
[124 nt withheld, positions 11754-11877]
CCCATTCGCCATTCAGGCTGCGCAACTGTTGGGAAGGGCGATCGGTGCGGGCCTCTTCGCTATTACGCCA
GCTGGCGAAAGGGGGATGTGCTGCAAGGCGATTAAGTTGGGTAACGCCAGGGTTTTCCCAGTCACGACGT
TGTAAAACGACGGCCAGTGAGCGCGCCTCGTTCATTCACGTTTTTGAACCCGTGGAGGACGGGCAGACTC
GCGGTGCAAATGTGTTTTACAGCGTGATGGAGCAGATGAAGATGCTCGACACGCTGCAGAACACGCAGCT
AGATTAACCCTAGAAAGATAATCATATTGTGACGTACGTTAAAGATAATCATGTGTAAAATTGACGCATG
